Addgene plasmid #129763: KRigor980
Purpose: Expresses full-length Drosophila Kinesin-1 with rigor mutation (R210A) for adhering microtubules to surfaces
Depositing lab: William Hancock. Depositing organization: Pennsylvania State University.
Backbone
  Vector backbone: pET
  Vector type: Bacterial Expression
Growth in bacteria
  Bacterial resistance: Ampicillin, 100 μg/mL
  Growth temperature: 37°C
  Growth strain: DH5alpha
  Growth instructions: Depositing lab uses BL21(DE3) for protein expression.
  Copy number: Low Copy
Gene/Insert
  Gene/Insert name: KHC (alt name: kinesin-1)
  Species: D. melanogaster (fly)
  Mutation: R210A
  Entrez Gene: Khc (a.k.a. Dmel_CG7765, 2R6, CG7765, DK, DKH, Dm KHC, DmK, DmKHC, Dmel\CG7765, Dmkin, KHC, KIF 5A, KIF5, KIF5B, KIN, Kif5, Kin, Kin-1, Kinesin, Kinesin-1, khc, kin, kinesin, kinesin-1, l(2)W12, l(2)k13219, l(2)k13314, l(2R)W12, pgs)
  Tag / fusion protein: His6 (C terminal on backbone)
  Cloning method: Unknown
Terms and licenses: Academic/Nonprofit Terms; Industry Terms: Not Available to Industry
How to cite: KRigor980 was a gift from William Hancock (Addgene plasmid # 129763 ; http://n2t.net/addgene:129763 ; RRID:Addgene_129763)
