[The description below was written by a language model from this plasmid's Addgene catalogue record and pLannotate feature annotations shown in this document.]
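Description:
KRigor980 is a pET-based bacterial expression plasmid encoding full-length Drosophila melanogaster kinesin-1 heavy chain (Khc) carrying the R210A "rigor" mutation. The annotated sequence record is about 6.6 kb. The Khc coding sequence occupies roughly 2.9 kb and sits just downstream of a T7 promoter and the strong bacteriophage T7 gene 10 ribosome binding site. The open reading frame continues into a short backbone-derived C-terminal region and is followed by a T7 terminator. The catalogue describes that region as a His6 tag. The automated annotation instead labels it as fragments of a capTEV tag, a 9xHis tag and a SET1 solubility tag. These are partial matches over a few dozen nucleotides and most likely reflect the histidine tag and flanking vector sequence rather than complete additional tags.

The plasmid is selected with ampicillin through the β-lactamase gene and its native promoter. It replicates from a ColE1/pBR322-type origin accompanied by the bom region and the rop gene, which accounts for the low copy number recorded in the catalogue. An f1 origin is also present and would allow single-stranded DNA production. No lac operator or lacI gene appears in the feature table. Because transcription depends on T7 RNA polymerase, protein expression needs a host that supplies it, and the depositing lab uses BL21(DE3) for this. The stated purpose of the construct is to produce a rigor kinesin for adhering microtubules to surfaces, with the histidine tag available for affinity purification. Rigor mutants are generally understood to bind microtubules tightly without moving along them.
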