Features (pLannotate 1.2.2; 14 found; start..end, strand, type, name):
      1..2925    +  CDS            Khc: KINH_DROME - Also known as kin. Experimental evidence at protein level: Swiss-Prot protein existence level 1. Kinesin is a microtubule-associated force-producing protein that may play a role in organelle transport. Milt and Miro form an essential protein complex that links Khc to mitochondria for light chain-independent, anterograde transport of mitochondria. From Drosophila melanogaster (Fruit fly).
   2944..2960    +  CDS            capTEV™ (fragment): composite tag for in vivo biotinylation, TEV protease cleavage, and 6xHis tagging
   2984..3001    +  CDS            9xHis (fragment): 9xHis affinity tag
   3011..3060    +  CDS            SET1 (fragment): solubility-enhancement tag derived from T7 phage gene 10B
   3068..3115    +  terminator     T7 terminator: transcription terminator for bacteriophage T7 RNA polymerase
   3152..3580    +  rep_origin     f1 ori (sequence partly withheld): f1 bacteriophage origin of replication; arrow indicates direction of (+) strand synthesis
   3633..3737    +  promoter       AmpR promoter: bla
   3738..4598    +  CDS            AmpR: β-lactamase; bla; confers resistance to ampicillin, carbenicillin, and related antibiotics
   4769..5357    +  rep_origin     ori: high-copy-number ColE1/pMB1/pBR322/pUC origin of replication
   5543..5682    -  misc_feature   bom: basis of mobility region from pBR322
   5784..5975    -  CDS            rop: Rop protein, which maintains plasmids at low copy number; rop
   5992..6372    +  CDS            YPB1_ECOLX: Protein predicted: Swiss-Prot protein existence level 4. From Escherichia coli.
   6484..6502    +  promoter       T7 promoter: promoter for bacteriophage T7 RNA polymerase
   6534..6556    +  RBS            RBS: efficient ribosome binding site from bacteriophage T7 gene 10 (Olins and Rangwala, 1989)
>Addgene plasmid #129763 | KRigor980 | addgene full sequence | sequence record 263579 | Addgene NGS Result
ATGAGCGCAGAACGAGAAATTCCAGCCGAGGACAGCATCAAAGTGGTCTGCCGATTCCGACCGCTGAACG
ACAGCGAAGAGAAGGCCGGCTCCAAGTTCGTGGTCAAGTTCCCCAACAATGTGGAGGAGAACTGCATATC
CATAGCGGGCAAGGTGTATTTGTTCGACAAGGTCTTCAAACCGAATGCATCCCAGGAAAAGGTCTACAAT
GAGGCGGCCAAGTCCATTGTTACGGATGTCCTGGCCGGGTACAATGGAACGATATTCGCATACGGTCAGA
CGTCCTCCGGAAAAACGCATACGATGGAGGGCGTGATCGGGGACTCCGTAAAACAGGGTATCATACCTAG
GATCGTCAACGACATTTTCAATCACATCTACGCGATGGAGGTGAACCTGGAGTTTCACATCAAGGTCTCC
TACTACGAGATCTACATGGACAAGATTCGAGATCTGTTGGACGTCTCCAAGGTGAACCTTAGTGTGCACG
AGGATAAGAACCGGGTGCCGTACGTCAAGGGCGCTACGGAACGGTTCGTCTCGTCGCCGGAGGATGTTTT
CGAGGTGATCGAGGAGGGCAAATCCAATCGTCACATCGCTGTGACAAACATGAACGAGCATTCTTCGGCA
TCCCACTCAGTATTCCTTATCAATGTGAAGCAGGAGAACCTGGAGAACCAGAAGAAACTATCCGGCAAAC
TCTACCTGGTGGATTTGGCCGGATCCGAGAAGGTTTCCAAGACTGGAGCGGAGGGAACCGTTCTTGATGA
AGCCAAGAACATCAACAAGTCGCTGTCGGCCTTGGGCAACGTAATTTCTGCCCTGGCGGACGGAAACAAA
ACGCACATCCCCTACCGTGATTCCAAGCTAACGCGCATCCTGCAGGAGTCGCTGGGAGGCAACGCACGCA
CAACCATCGTCATCTGCTGCTCTCCAGCCAGTTTCAACGAATCTGAAACGAAGTCAACGCTGGACTTCGG
TCGTAGAGCCAAGACAGTGAAGAACGTGGTCTGCGTTAACGAGGAGCTTACTGCCGAGGAATGGAAGCGA
CGCTATGAAAAGGAGAAGGAAAAGAACGCCCGACTAAAGGGTAAGGTGGAGAAGCTTGAGATCGAGCTTG
CGCGCTGGAGAGCGGGTGAAACTGTTAAGGCGGAGGAGCAAATCAACATGGAGGATCTCATGGAGGCAAG
CACGCCCAACCTGGAAGTGGAGGCAGCACAGACGGCGGCGGCCGAGGCCGCTTTGGCCGCCCAGCGAACG
GCTCTCGCCAATATGTCCGCATCGGTTGCCGTGAACGAGCAGGCCAGGCTGGCTACAGAGTGCGAGCGTC
TCTACCAGCAGCTGGACGACAAGGATGAGGAGATCAATCAGCAGAGCCAGTACGCCGAGCAGCTCAAGGA
GCAGGTGATGGAGCAGGAGGAACTCATCGCTAACGCTCGGCGTGAGTATGAGACTTTGCAGTCGGAGATG
GCGCGAATTCAACAGGAGAACGAGTCCGCCAAGGAAGAGGTTAAGGAGGTGCTCCAAGCTCTCGAAGAGC
TGACTGTAAACTACGACCAGAAATCCCAGGAGATCGATAACAAGAACAAGGATATCGATGCCCTCAACGA
GGAGCTGCAGCAGAAGCAGTCTGTGTTCAACGCCGCCTCCACAGAGCTACAGCAGCTCAAGGACATGTCC
TCACACCAGAAGAAGCGCATCACGGAAATGCTAACCAACCTACTGCGCGACCTCGGCGAAGTGGGCCAGG
CCATTGCCCCCGGCGAGTCCAGCATCGACCTTAAGATGAGTGCTCTGGCTGGCACGGATGCCAGCAAGGT
GGAGGAAGATTTCACCATGGCGCGTTTGTTTATCAGCAAGATGAAGACGGAGGCCAAGAACATTGCCCAG
CGATGCTCCAACATGGAAACACAGCAGGCTGACTCCAACAAGAAGATCTCCGAATATGAGAAAGATCTGG
GCGAGTACCGGCTACTCATTTCGCAGCACGAGGCACGCATGAAGTCGCTGCAGGAGTCGATGCGGGAGGC
AGAGAACAAGAAGCGCACGCTCGAGGAACAAATCGATTCGCTGCGCGAGGAATGCGCCAAGCTCAAGGCC
GCCGAGCACGTTTCCGCCGTTAACGCCGAGGAGAAACAGCGGGCTGAGGAGCTGCGCTCCATGTTCGATT
CTCAGATGGACGAGCTACGCGAAGCCCACACCCGGCAGGTGTCCGAGCTCCGGGACGAAATTGCCGCCAA
GCAGCACGAAATGGACGAGATGAAGGATGTCCATCAAAAGCTGCTCTTGGCGCACCAACAGATGACGGCC
GACTACGAGAAGGTGCGCCAGGAGGATGCCGAGAAGTCCAGCGAGCTTCAGAACATCATCCTCACCAACG
AGCGTCGGGAGCAAGCGCGCAAAGACCTCAAGGGCCTGGAGGACACGGTGGCCAAGGAGTTGCAGACGCT
ACACAACCTGCGAAAACTTTTCGTTCAGGATCTACAGCAACGAATCCGAAAGAATGTCGTAAACGAGGAG
AGCGAGGAGGACGGTGGATCACTCGCGCAGAAACAGAAGATTTCCTTCTTGGAGAACAACCTTGATCAGC
TGACCAAGGTGCACAAGCAATTGGTGCGGGACAACGCCGATCTGCGGTGCGAGCTGCCCAAGCTGGAGAA
GCGTCTACGCTGTACCATGGAGCGGGTGAAAGCTCTGGAGACAGCGCTCAAGGAGGCGAAGGAGGGCGCA
ATGCGGGATCGCAAGCGCTACCAATACGAGGTGGACCGCATCAAGGAGGCGGTGCGACAGAAGCATCTGG
GCAGACGTGGCCCACAGGCACAGATCGCAAAGCCGATCCGGTCCGGCCAAGGTGCAATCGCCATTCGTGG
TGGTGGCGCCGTTGGAGGACCATCCCCGCTGGCCCAGGTTAATCCTGTCAACTCGCTTGTTCCGCGTGGG
AGCCATCATCATCATCATCACTAAGCGGCCGCACTCGATCGAGCACCACCACCACCACCACTGAGATCCG
GCTGCTAACAAAGCCCGAAAGGAAGCTGAGTTGGCTGCTGCCACCGCTGAGCAATAACTAGCATAACCCC
TTGGGGCCTCTAAACGGGTCTTGAGGGGTTTTTTGCTGAAAGGAGGAACTATATCCGGATTGGCGAATGG
G
[124 nt withheld, positions 3152-3275]
C
[91 nt withheld, positions 3277-3367]
A
[49 nt withheld, positions 3369-3417]
CCTTTGACGTTGGAGTCCACGTTCTTT
[37 nt withheld, positions 3445-3481]
ACCCTATCTCGGTCTATTCTTTTGATTTATAAGGGATTTTGCCGATTTCGGCCTATTGGTTAAAAAATGA
GCTGATTTAACAAAAATTTAACGCGAATTTTAACAAAATATTAACGCTTACAATTTAGGTGGCACTTTTC
GGGGAAATGTGCGCGGAACCCCTATTTGTTTATTTTTCTAAATACATTCAAATATGTATCCGCTCATGAG
ACAATAACCCTGATAAATGCTTCAATAATATTGAAAAAGGAAGAGTATGAGTATTCAACATTTCCGTGTC
GCCCTTATTCCCTTTTTTGCGGCATTTTGCCTTCCTGTTTTTGCTCACCCAGAAACGCTGGTGAAAGTAA
AAGATGCTGAAGATCAGTTGGGTGCACGAGTGGGTTACATCGAACTGGATCTCAACAGCGGTAAGATCCT
TGAGAGTTTTCGCCCCGAAGAACGTTTTCCAATGATGAGCACTTTTAAAGTTCTGCTATGTGGCGCGGTA
TTATCCCGTATTGACGCCGGGCAAGAGCAACTCGGTCGCCGCATACACTATTCTCAGAATGACTTGGTTG
AGTACTCACCAGTCACAGAAAAGCATCTTACGGATGGCATGACAGTAAGAGAATTATGCAGTGCTGCCAT
AACCATGAGTGATAACACTGCGGCCAACTTACTTCTGACAACGATCGGAGGACCGAAGGAGCTAACCGCT
TTTTTGCACAACATGGGGGATCATGTAACTCGCCTTGATCGTTGGGAACCGGAGCTGAATGAAGCCATAC
CAAACGACGAGCGTGACACCACGATGCCTGCAGCAATGGCAACAACGTTGCGCAAACTATTAACTGGCGA
ACTACTTACTCTAGCTTCCCGGCAACAATTAATAGACTGGATGGAGGCGGATAAAGTTGCAGGACCACTT
CTGCGCTCGGCCCTTCCGGCTGGCTGGTTTATTGCTGATAAATCTGGAGCCGGTGAGCGTGGGTCTCGCG
GTATCATTGCAGCACTGGGGCCAGATGGTAAGCCCTCCCGTATCGTAGTTATCTACACGACGGGGAGTCA
GGCAACTATGGATGAACGAAATAGACAGATCGCTGAGATAGGTGCCTCACTGATTAAGCATTGGTAACTG
TCAGACCAAGTTTACTCATATATACTTTAGATTGATTTAAAACTTCATTTTTAATTTAAAAGGATCTAGG
TGAAGATCCTTTTTGATAATCTCATGACCAAAATCCCTTAACGTGAGTTTTCGTTCCACTGAGCGTCAGA
CCCCGTAGAAAAGATCAAAGGATCTTCTTGAGATCCTTTTTTTCTGCGCGTAATCTGCTGCTTGCAAACA
AAAAAACCACCGCTACCAGCGGTGGTTTGTTTGCCGGATCAAGAGCTACCAACTCTTTTTCCGAAGGTAA
CTGGCTTCAGCAGAGCGCAGATACCAAATACTGTCCTTCTAGTGTAGCCGTAGTTAGGCCACCACTTCAA
GAACTCTGTAGCACCGCCTACATACCTCGCTCTGCTAATCCTGTTACCAGTGGCTGCTGCCAGTGGCGAT
AAGTCGTGTCTTACCGGGTTGGACTCAAGACGATAGTTACCGGATAAGGCGCAGCGGTCGGGCTGAACGG
GGGGTTCGTGCACACAGCCCAGCTTGGAGCGAACGACCTACACCGAACTGAGATACCTACAGCGTGAGCT
ATGAGAAAGCGCCACGCTTCCCGAAGGGAGAAAGGCGGACAGGTATCCGGTAAGCGGCAGGGTCGGAACA
GGAGAGCGCACGAGGGAGCTTCCAGGGGGAAACGCCTGGTATCTTTATAGTCCTGTCGGGTTTCGCCACC
TCTGACTTGAGCGTCGATTTTTGTGATGCTCGTCAGGGGGGCGGAGCCTATGGAAAAACGCCAGCAACGC
GGCCTTTTTACGGTTCCTGGCCTTTTGCTGGCCTTTTGCTCACATGTTCTTTCCTGCGTTATCCCCTGAT
TCTGTGGATAACCGTATTACCGCCTTTGAGTGAGCTGATACCGCTCGCCGCAGCCGAACGACCGAGCGCA
GCGAGTCAGTGAGCGAGGAAGCGGAAGAGCGCCTGATGCGGTATTTTCTCCTTACGCATCTGTGCGGTAT
TTCACACCGCAATGGTGCACTCTCAGTACAATCTGCTCTGATGCCGCATAGTTAAGCCAGTATACACTCC
GCTATCGCTACGTGACTGGGTCATGGCTGCGCCCCGACACCCGCCAACACCCGCTGACGCGCCCTGACGG
GCTTGTCTGCTCCCGGCATCCGCTTACAGACAAGCTGTGACCGTCTCCGGGAGCTGCATGTGTCAGAGGT
TTTCACCGTCATCACCGAAACGCGCGAGGCAGCTGCGGTAAAGCTCATCAGCGTGGTCGTGAAGCGATTC
ACAGATGTCTGCCTGTTCATCCGCGTCCAGCTCGTTGAGTTTCTCCAGAAGCGTTAATGTCTGGCTTCTG
ATAAAGCGGGCCATGTTAAGGGCGGTTTTTTCCTGTTTGGTCACTGATGCCTCCGTGTAAGGGGGATTTC
TGTTCATGGGGGTAATGATACCGATGAAACGAGAGAGGATGCTCACGATACGGGTTACTGATGATGAACA
TGCCCGGTTACTGGAACGTTGTGAGGGTAAACAACTGGCGGTATGGATGCGGCGGGACCAGAGAAAAATC
ACTCAGGGTCAATGCCAGCGCTTCGTTAATACAGATGTAGGTGTTCCACAGGGTAGCCAGCAGCATCCTG
CGATGCAGATCCGGAACATAATGGTGCAGGGCGCTGACTTCCGCGTTTCCAGACTTTACGAAACACGGAA
ACCGAAGACCATTCATGTTGTTGCTCAGGTCGCAGACGTTTTGCAGCAGCAGTCGCTTCACGTTCGCTCG
CGTATCGGTGATTCATTCTGCTAACCAGTAAGGCAACCCCGCCAGCCTAGCCGGGTCCTCAACGACAGGA
GCACGATCATGCGCACCCGTGGCCAGGACCCAACGCTGCCCGAGATCTCGATCCCGCGAAATTAATACGA
CTCACTATAGGGAGACCACAACGGTTTCCCTCTAGAAATAATTTTGTTTAACTTTAAGAAGGAGATATAC
AT
